LOCUS       Exported 6645 bp ds-DNA circular SYN 13-MAY-2021
DEFINITION  synthetic circular DNA
ACCESSION   .
VERSION     .
KEYWORDS    pcDNA5/FRT/TO HIS HSPA14
SOURCE      synthetic DNA construct
  ORGANISM  synthetic DNA construct
REFERENCE   1 (bases 1 to 6645)
  AUTHORS   Hageman J, Kampinga HH
  TITLE     Computational analysis of the human HSPH/HSPA/DNAJ family and
            cloning of a human HSPH/HSPA/DNAJ expression library.
  JOURNAL   Cell Stress Chaperones. 2008 Aug 7. ():.
  PUBMED    18686016
REFERENCE   2 (bases 1 to 6645)
  AUTHORS   .
  TITLE     Direct Submission
  JOURNAL   Exported May 13, 2021 from SnapGene Server 1.1.58
            http://www.snapgene.com
FEATURES             Location/Qualifiers
     source          1..6645
                     /organism="synthetic DNA construct"
                     /mol_type="other DNA"
     primer_bind     complement(44..63)
                     /label=pRS-marker
                     /note="pRS vectors, use to sequence yeast selectable
                     marker"
     enhancer        235..614
                     /label=CMV enhancer
                     /note="human cytomegalovirus immediate early enhancer"
     promoter        615..818
                     /label=CMV promoter
                     /note="human cytomegalovirus (CMV) immediate early
                     promoter"
     primer_bind     769..789
                     /label=CMV-F
                     /note="Human CMV immediate early promoter, forward primer"
     protein_bind    820..838
                     /gene="tetO"
                     /label=tet operator
                     /bound_moiety="tetracycline repressor TetR"
                     /note="bacterial operator O2 for the tetR and tetA genes"
     protein_bind    841..859
                     /gene="tetO"
                     /label=tet operator
                     /bound_moiety="tetracycline repressor TetR"
                     /note="bacterial operator O2 for the tetR and tetA genes"
     primer_bind     869..893
                     /label=LNCX
                     /note="Human CMV promoter, forward primer"
     CDS             996..1013
                     /codon_start=1
                     /product="6xHis affinity tag"
                     /label=6xHis
                     /translation="HHHHHH"
     regulatory      1021..1030
                     /regulatory_class="other"
                     /note="vertebrate consensus sequence for strong initiation
                     of translation (Kozak, 1987)"
     primer_bind     complement(2597..2614)
                     /label=BGH-rev
                     /note="Bovine growth hormone terminator, reverse primer.
                     Also called BGH reverse"
     polyA_signal    2603..2827
                     /label=bGH poly(A) signal
                     /note="bovine growth hormone polyadenylation signal"
     primer_bind     complement(2960..2979)
                     /label=F1ori-R
                     /note="F1 origin, reverse primer"
     protein_bind    3111..3158
                     /label=FRT
                     /bound_moiety="FLP recombinase from the Saccharomyces
                     cerevisiae 2u plasmid"
                     /note="FLP-mediated recombination occurs in the 8-bp core
                     sequence TCTAGAAA (Turan and Bode, 2011)."
     CDS             3166..4188
                     /codon_start=1
                     /gene="aph(4)-Ia"
                     /product="aminoglycoside phosphotransferase from E. coli"
                     /label=HygR
                     /note="confers resistance to hygromycin"
                     /translation="KKPELTATSVEKFLIEKFDSVSDLMQLSEGEESRAFSFDVGGRGY
                     VLRVNSCADGFYKDRYVYRHFASAALPIPEVLDIGEFSESLTYCISRRAQGVTLQDLPE
                     TELPAVLQPVAEAMDAIAAADLSQTSGFGPFGPQGIGQYTTWRDFICAIADPHVYHWQT
                     VMDDTVSASVAQALDELMLWAEDCPEVRHLVHADFGSNNVLTDNGRITAVIDWSEAMFG
                     DSQYEVANIFFWRPWLACMEQQTRYFERRHPELAGSPRLRAYMLRIGLDQLYQSLVDGN
                     FDDAAWAQGRCDAIVRSGAGTVGRTQIARRSAAVWTDGCVEVLADSGNRRPSTRPRAKE
                     "
     polyA_signal    4318..4439
                     /label=SV40 poly(A) signal
                     /note="SV40 polyadenylation signal"
     primer_bind     complement(4355..4374)
                     /label=SV40pA-R
                     /note="SV40 polyA, reverse primer"
     primer_bind     4409..4428
                     /label=EBV-rev
                     /note="SV40 polyA terminator, reverse primer"
     primer_bind     complement(4488..4504)
                     /label=M13 rev
                     /note="common sequencing primer, one of multiple similar
                     variants"
     primer_bind     complement(4488..4504)
                     /label=M13 Reverse
                     /note="In lacZ gene. Also called M13-rev"
     primer_bind     complement(4501..4523)
                     /label=M13/pUC Reverse
                     /note="In lacZ gene"
     protein_bind    4512..4528
                     /label=lac operator
                     /bound_moiety="lac repressor encoded by lacI"
                     /note="The lac repressor binds to the lac operator to
                     inhibit transcription in E. coli. This inhibition can be
                     relieved by adding lactose or
                     isopropyl-beta-D-thiogalactopyranoside (IPTG)."
     promoter        complement(4536..4566)
                     /label=lac promoter
                     /note="promoter for the E. coli lac operon"
     protein_bind    4581..4602
                     /label=CAP binding site
                     /bound_moiety="E. coli catabolite activator protein"
                     /note="CAP binding activates transcription in the presence
                     of cAMP."
     primer_bind     complement(4719..4736)
                     /label=L4440
                     /note="L4440 vector, forward primer"
     rep_origin      complement(4890..5478)
                     /direction=LEFT
                     /label=ori
                     /note="high-copy-number ColE1/pMB1/pBR322/pUC origin of
                     replication"
     primer_bind     complement(4970..4989)
                     /label=pBR322ori-F
                     /note="pBR322 origin, forward primer"
     CDS             complement(5649..6509)
                     /codon_start=1
                     /gene="bla"
                     /product="beta-lactamase"
                     /label=AmpR
                     /note="confers resistance to ampicillin, carbenicillin, and
                     related antibiotics"
                     /translation="MSIQHFRVALIPFFAAFCLPVFAHPETLVKVKDAEDQLGARVGYI
                     ELDLNSGKILESFRPEERFPMMSTFKVLLCGAVLSRIDAGQEQLGRRIHYSQNDLVEYS
                     PVTEKHLTDGMTVRELCSAAITMSDNTAANLLLTTIGGPKELTAFLHNMGDHVTRLDRW
                     EPELNEAIPNDERDTTMPVAMATTLRKLLTGELLTLASRQQLIDWMEADKVAGPLLRSA
                     LPAGWFIADKSGAGERGSRGIIAALGPDGKPSRIVVIYTTGSQATMDERNRQIAEIGAS
                     LIKHW"
     primer_bind     6272..6291
                     /label=Amp-R
                     /note="Ampicillin resistance gene, reverse primer"
     promoter        complement(6510..6614)
                     /gene="bla"
                     /label=AmpR promoter
ORIGIN
        1 gacggatcgg gagatctccc gatcccctat ggtgcactct cagtacaatc tgctctgatg
       61 ccgcatagtt aagccagtat ctgctccctg cttgtgtgtt ggaggtcgct gagtagtgcg
      121 cgagcaaaat ttaagctaca acaaggcaag gcttgaccga caattgcatg aagaatctgc
      181 ttagggttag gcgttttgcg ctgcttcgcg atgtacgggc cagatatacg cgttgacatt
      241 gattattgac tagttattaa tagtaatcaa ttacggggtc attagttcat agcccatata
      301 tggagttccg cgttacataa cttacggtaa atggcccgcc tggctgaccg cccaacgacc
      361 cccgcccatt gacgtcaata atgacgtatg ttcccatagt aacgccaata gggactttcc
      421 attgacgtca atgggtggag tatttacggt aaactgccca cttggcagta catcaagtgt
      481 atcatatgcc aagtacgccc cctattgacg tcaatgacgg taaatggccc gcctggcatt
      541 atgcccagta catgacctta tgggactttc ctacttggca gtacatctac gtattagtca
      601 tcgctattac catggtgatg cggttttggc agtacatcaa tgggcgtgga tagcggtttg
      661 actcacgggg atttccaagt ctccacccca ttgacgtcaa tgggagtttg ttttggcacc
      721 aaaatcaacg ggactttcca aaatgtcgta acaactccgc cccattgacg caaatgggcg
      781 gtaggcgtgt acggtgggag gtctatataa gcagagctct ccctatcagt gatagagatc
      841 tccctatcag tgatagagat cgtcgacgag ctcgtttagt gaaccgtcag atcgcctgga
      901 gacgccatcc acgctgtttt gacctccata gaagacaccg ggaccgatcc agcctccgga
      961 ctctagcgtt taaacttaag cttctgcaga ccatgcatca tcaccatcac catggatcca
     1021 ccatggcggc catcggagtt cacctgggct gcacctcagc ctgtgtggcc gtctataagg
     1081 atggccgggc tggtgtggtt gcaaatgatg ccggtgaccg agttactcca gctgttgttg
     1141 cttactcaga aaatgaagag attgttggat tggcagcaaa acaaagtaga ataagaaata
     1201 tttcaaatac agtaatgaaa gtaaagcaga tcctgggcag aagctccagt gatccacaag
     1261 ctcagaaata catcgcggaa agtaaatgtt tagtcattga aaaaaatggg aaattacgat
     1321 atgaaataga tactggagaa gaaacaaaat ttgttaaccc agaagatgtt gccagactga
     1381 tatttagtaa aatgaaagaa acggcacatt ctgtattggg ctcagatgca aatgatgtag
     1441 ttattactgt cccgtttgat tttggagaaa agcaaaaaaa tgcccttgga gaagcagcta
     1501 gagctgctgg atttaatgtt ttgcgattaa ttcacgaacc gtctgcagct cttcttgctt
     1561 atggaattgg acaagactcc cctactggaa aaagcaatat tttggtgttt aagcttggag
     1621 gaacatcctt atctctcagc gtcatggaag ttaacagtgg aatatatcgg gttctttcaa
     1681 caaacactga tgataacatc ggtggtgcac atttcacaga aaccttagca cagtatctag
     1741 cttctgagtt ccaaagatcc ttcaaacatg atgtgagagg aaatgcgcga gccatgatga
     1801 aattaacgaa cagtgctgaa gtagcgaaac attctttgtc aaccttggga agtgccaact
     1861 gttttcctga ctcattatat gaagggcaag attttgattg caatgtgtcc agagcaagat
     1921 ttgaacttct ttgttctcca ctttttaata agtgtttaga agcaatcaga ggactcttag
     1981 atcaaaatgg atttacagca gatgatatca acaaggttgt cctttgtgga gggtcttctc
     2041 gaatcccaaa gctacagcaa ctgattaaag atcttttccc agctgttgag cttctcaatt
     2101 ctatccctcc tgatgaagtg atccctattg gtgcagctat agaagcagga attcttattg
     2161 ggaaagaaaa cctgttggtg gaagactctc ttatgataga gtgttcagcc agagatattt
     2221 tagttaaggg tgtggacgaa tcaggagcca gtagattcac agtgctgttt ccatcaggga
     2281 ctcctttgcc agctcgaaga caacacacat tgcaagcccc tggaagcata tcttcagtgt
     2341 gccttgaact ctatgagtct gatgggaaga actctgccaa agaggaaacc aagtttgcac
     2401 aggttgtact ccaggattta gataaaaaag aaaatggatt acgtgatata ttagctgttc
     2461 ttactatgaa aagggatgga tctttacatg tgacatgcac agatcaagaa actggaaaat
     2521 gtgaagcaat ctctattgag atagcatctt aggcggccgc tcgagtctag agggcccgtt
     2581 taaacccgct gatcagcctc gactgtgcct tctagttgcc agccatctgt tgtttgcccc
     2641 tcccccgtgc cttccttgac cctggaaggt gccactccca ctgtcctttc ctaataaaat
     2701 gaggaaattg catcgcattg tctgagtagg tgtcattcta ttctgggggg tggggtgggg
     2761 caggacagca agggggagga ttgggaagac aatagcaggc atgctgggga tgcggtgggc
     2821 tctatggctt ctgaggcgga aagaaccagc tggggctcta gggggtatcc ccnnnnnnnn
     2881 nnnnnnnnnn nnnnnnnnnn nnnnnnnnnn nnnnnnnnnn nnnnnnnnnn nnnnnnnnnn
     2941 nnnnnnnnnn nnnnnnnnnn nnnnnnnnnn nnnnnnnnnn nnnnnnnnnn nnnnnncnnn
     3001 nnnnnnnnnn nnnnnnnnnn nnnnnnnnnn nnnnnnnnnn nnnnnnnnnn nnnnnnnnnn
     3061 nnnnnnnnnn nnnnnnnnnn nnnnnnnnag ggtgatggtt cacgtaccta gaagttccta
     3121 ttccgaagtt cctattctct agaaagtata ggaacttcct tggccaaaaa gcctgaactc
     3181 accgcgacgt ctgtcgagaa gtttctgatc gaaaagttcg acagcgtctc cgacctgatg
     3241 cagctctcgg agggcgaaga atctcgtgct ttcagcttcg atgtaggagg gcgtggatat
     3301 gtcctgcggg taaatagctg cgccgatggt ttctacaaag atcgttatgt ttatcggcac
     3361 tttgcatcgg ccgcgctccc gattccggaa gtgcttgaca ttggggaatt cagcgagagc
     3421 ctgacctatt gcatctcccg ccgtgcacag ggtgtcacgt tgcaagacct gcctgaaacc
     3481 gaactgcccg ctgttctgca gccggtcgcg gaggccatgg atgcgatcgc tgcggccgat
     3541 cttagccaga cgagcgggtt cggcccattc ggaccgcaag gaatcggtca atacactaca
     3601 tggcgtgatt tcatatgcgc gattgctgat ccccatgtgt atcactggca aactgtgatg
     3661 gacgacaccg tcagtgcgtc cgtcgcgcag gctctcgatg agctgatgct ttgggccgag
     3721 gactgccccg aagtccggca cctcgtgcac gcggatttcg gctccaacaa tgtcctgacg
     3781 gacaatggcc gcataacagc ggtcattgac tggagcgagg cgatgttcgg ggattcccaa
     3841 tacgaggtcg ccaacatctt cttctggagg ccgtggttgg cttgtatgga gcagcagacg
     3901 cgctacttcg agcggaggca tccggagctt gcaggatcgc cgcggctccg ggcgtatatg
     3961 ctccgcattg gtcttgacca actctatcag agcttggttg acggcaattt cgatgatgca
     4021 gcttgggcgc agggtcgatg cgacgcaatc gtccgatccg gagccgggac tgtcgggcgt
     4081 acacaaatcg cccgcagaag cgcggccgtc tggaccgatg gctgtgtaga agtactcgcc
     4141 gatagtggaa accgacgccc cagcactcgt ccgagggcaa aggaatagca cgtactacga
     4201 gatttcgatt ccaccgccgc cttctatgaa aggttgggct tcggaatcgt tttccgggac
     4261 gccggctgga tgatcctcca gcgcggggat ctcatgctgg agttcttcgc ccaccccaac
     4321 ttgtttattg cagcttataa tggttacaaa taaagcaata gcatcacaaa tttcacaaat
     4381 aaagcatttt tttcactgca ttctagttgt ggtttgtcca aactcatcaa tgtatcttat
     4441 catgtctgta taccgtcgac ctctagctag agcttggcgt aatcatggtc atagctgttt
     4501 cctgtgtgaa attgttatcc gctcacaatt ccacacaaca tacgagccgg aagcataaag
     4561 tgtaaagcct ggggtgccta atgagtgagc taactcacat taattgcgtt gcgctcactg
     4621 cccgctttcc agtcgggaaa cctgtcgtgc cagctgcatt aatgaatcgg ccaacgcgcg
     4681 gggagaggcg gtttgcgtat tgggcgctct tccgcttcct cgctcactga ctcgctgcgc
     4741 tcggtcgttc ggctgcggcg agcggtatca gctcactcaa aggcggtaat acggttatcc
     4801 acagaatcag gggataacgc aggaaagaac atgtgagcaa aaggccagca aaaggccagg
     4861 aaccgtaaaa aggccgcgtt gctggcgttt ttccataggc tccgcccccc tgacgagcat
     4921 cacaaaaatc gacgctcaag tcagaggtgg cgaaacccga caggactata aagataccag
     4981 gcgtttcccc ctggaagctc cctcgtgcgc tctcctgttc cgaccctgcc gcttaccgga
     5041 tacctgtccg cctttctccc ttcgggaagc gtggcgcttt ctcatagctc acgctgtagg
     5101 tatctcagtt cggtgtaggt cgttcgctcc aagctgggct gtgtgcacga accccccgtt
     5161 cagcccgacc gctgcgcctt atccggtaac tatcgtcttg agtccaaccc ggtaagacac
     5221 gacttatcgc cactggcagc agccactggt aacaggatta gcagagcgag gtatgtaggc
     5281 ggtgctacag agttcttgaa gtggtggcct aactacggct acactagaag aacagtattt
     5341 ggtatctgcg ctctgctgaa gccagttacc ttcggaaaaa gagttggtag ctcttgatcc
     5401 ggcaaacaaa ccaccgctgg tagcggtggt ttttttgttt gcaagcagca gattacgcgc
     5461 agaaaaaaag gatctcaaga agatcctttg atcttttcta cggggtctga cgctcagtgg
     5521 aacgaaaact cacgttaagg gattttggtc atgagattat caaaaaggat cttcacctag
     5581 atccttttaa attaaaaatg aagttttaaa tcaatctaaa gtatatatga gtaaacttgg
     5641 tctgacagtt accaatgctt aatcagtgag gcacctatct cagcgatctg tctatttcgt
     5701 tcatccatag ttgcctgact ccccgtcgtg tagataacta cgatacggga gggcttacca
     5761 tctggcccca gtgctgcaat gataccgcga gacccacgct caccggctcc agatttatca
     5821 gcaataaacc agccagccgg aagggccgag cgcagaagtg gtcctgcaac tttatccgcc
     5881 tccatccagt ctattaattg ttgccgggaa gctagagtaa gtagttcgcc agttaatagt
     5941 ttgcgcaacg ttgttgccat tgctacaggc atcgtggtgt cacgctcgtc gtttggtatg
     6001 gcttcattca gctccggttc ccaacgatca aggcgagtta catgatcccc catgttgtgc
     6061 aaaaaagcgg ttagctcctt cggtcctccg atcgttgtca gaagtaagtt ggccgcagtg
     6121 ttatcactca tggttatggc agcactgcat aattctctta ctgtcatgcc atccgtaaga
     6181 tgcttttctg tgactggtga gtactcaacc aagtcattct gagaatagtg tatgcggcga
     6241 ccgagttgct cttgcccggc gtcaatacgg gataataccg cgccacatag cagaacttta
     6301 aaagtgctca tcattggaaa acgttcttcg gggcgaaaac tctcaaggat cttaccgctg
     6361 ttgagatcca gttcgatgta acccactcgt gcacccaact gatcttcagc atcttttact
     6421 ttcaccagcg tttctgggtg agcaaaaaca ggaaggcaaa atgccgcaaa aaagggaata
     6481 agggcgacac ggaaatgttg aatactcata ctcttccttt ttcaatatta ttgaagcatt
     6541 tatcagggtt attgtctcat gagcggatac atatttgaat gtatttagaa aaataaacaa
     6601 ataggggttc cgcgcacatt tccccgaaaa gtgccacctg acgtc
//
