[The description below was written by a language model from this plasmid's Addgene catalogue record and the feature table of its GenBank file.]
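Description:
pcDNA5/FRT/TO HIS HSPA14 is a mammalian expression plasmid built on the Invitrogen pcDNA5/FRT/TO backbone, carrying the human HSPA14 cDNA (heat shock 70 kDa protein 14, also known as HSP70L1 or HSP70-4), a member of the HSP70 chaperone family. It is propagated in E. coli as a high-copy plasmid through a ColE1/pUC-type origin, with beta-lactamase conferring ampicillin resistance. The annotated map totals 6,645 bp. The insert sits between retained BamHI and NotI sites, but the feature table does not annotate the HSPA14 coding region itself.

Expression is driven by the human CMV immediate-early enhancer and promoter, followed by two tet operator (O2) sites. In cells that express the Tet repressor, transcription is held off until tetracycline or doxycycline is added; in cells lacking TetR the promoter is effectively constitutive. A backbone-encoded 6xHis tag lies upstream of the insert to give an N-terminally His-tagged protein for detection or affinity capture, and the transcript ends at the bovine growth hormone polyadenylation signal. Downstream, an FRT site directly precedes a hygromycin resistance coding sequence with an SV40 poly(A) signal and no annotated promoter of its own. In this backbone design, FLP-mediated recombination into a genomic FRT site in a suitable host line is what activates hygromycin resistance, which allows selection of isogenic, single-site stable integrants.

The plasmid belongs to a cloned expression library of human HSPH/HSPA/DNAJ chaperones. The depositor cautions that inserts were amplified from a pooled reference RNA from ten cell lines, so polymorphisms with possible functional effects may be present. Clones were sequence verified only for the presence of the correct gene.
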