Addgene plasmid #19542: pcDNA5/FRT/TO HIS HSPA14
Depositing lab: Harm Kampinga. Depositing organization: University Medical Center Groningen. Publication: Computational analysis of the human HSPH/HSPA/DNAJ family and cloning of a human HSPH/HSPA/DNAJ expression library. Hageman J, Kampinga HH. Cell Stress Chaperones. 2009 Jan;14(1):1-21. doi: 10.1007/s12192-008-0060-2. Epub 2008 Aug 7. PubMed 18686016.
Backbone
  Vector backbone: pcDNA5/FRT/TO
  Backbone manufacturer: Invitrogen
  Backbone size w/o insert (bp): 5137
  Vector type: Mammalian Expression
  Selectable markers: Hygromycin
Growth in bacteria
  Bacterial resistance: Ampicillin, 100 μg/mL
  Growth temperature: 37°C
  Growth strain: DH5alpha
  Copy number: High Copy
Gene/Insert
  Gene/Insert name: heat shock 70kDa protein 14 (alt names: HSPA14; HSP70-4; HSP70L1; MGC131990)
  Species: H. sapiens (human)
  Insert size (bp): 1559
  Entrez Gene: HSPA14 (a.k.a. HSP70-4, HSP70L1, MGC131990)
  Tag / fusion protein: His (N terminal on backbone)
  Cloning method: Restriction Enzyme; 5′ cloning site BamHI (not destroyed); 3′ cloning site NotI (not destroyed)
  Sequencing primers: 5′ LNCX; 3′ BGH-rev
Terms and licenses: Academic/Nonprofit Terms; Industry Terms: Not Available to Industry
Depositor comments: Part of the HSP70 gene family Disclaimer: For cloning the various HSP genes, the Stratagene reference RNA for cDNA synthesis was used and genes were amplified from this mixture that originates from 10 different cell lines from different somatic origin and ultimately coming from 10 different individuals. This strategy was used to maximize the chance for the presence of individual HSP transcripts. Users must be aware that this mixture thus represents 20 complete haploid genomes, meaning that for each individual gene there might be polymorphisms that could potentially have functional consequences. The library was sequence verified only for the presence of the correct gene.
How to cite: pcDNA5/FRT/TO HIS HSPA14 was a gift from Harm Kampinga (Addgene plasmid # 19542 ; http://n2t.net/addgene:19542 ; RRID:Addgene_19542)
