>Addgene plasmid #19542 | pcDNA5/FRT/TO HIS HSPA14 | addgene partial sequence | sequence record 25319 | LNCX 5'-AGCTCGTTTAGTGAACCGTCAGATC-3'
NNNNNNNNNNNNNNGCTGTTTTGACCTCCNTAGAAGANACCGGGNCCGATCCAGCCTCCGGACTCTAGCG
TTTAAACTTAAGCTTCTGCAGACCATGCATCATCACCATCACCATGGATCCACCATGGCGGCCATCGGAG
TTCACCTGGGCTGCACCTCAGCCTGTGTGGCCGTCTATAAGGATGGCCGGGCTGGTGTGGTTGCAAATGA
TGCCGGTGACCGAGTTACTCCAGCTGTTGTTGCTTACTCAGAAAATGAAGAGATTGTTGGATTGGCAGCA
AAACAAAGTAGAATAAGAAATATTTCAAATACAGTAATGAAAGTAAAGCAGATCCTGGGCAGAAGCTCCA
GTGATCCACAAGCTCAGAAATACATCGCGGAAAGTAAATGTTTAGTCATTGAAAAAAATGGGAAATTACG
ATATGAAATAGATACTGGAGAAGAAACAAAATTTGTTAACCCAGAAGATGTTGCCAGACTGATATTTAGT
AAAATGAAAGAAACGGCACATTCTGTATTGGGCTCAGATGCAAATGATGTAGTTATTACTGTCCCGTTTG
ATTTTGGAGAAAAGCAAAAAAATGCTCTTGGAGAAGCAGCTAGAGCTGCTGGATTTAATGTTTTGCGATT
AATTCACGAACCGTCTGCAGCTCTTCTTGCTTATGGAATTGGACAAGACTCCNCTACTGGANNNNNNNTT
TNNTNNNNNTNNNNNNNTGNAGNNNNCCTNNNNNNNNCNCNNNNNNNNNGGNAANTNNAACNGNGNAANN
NNNNNNGNNNTNNTTNNACAANNNNTGNNNNNNNANCNTCGGNGGTGCACNTTTCNNNGAAACCTTNANC
NNAGTATCTAGCTNCNGNANTTCCAANNNATCCTTTCNAANNNNNNNNNN
